Addgene plasmid #231149: VirTREX2-HLDel-1_NbATML1-1pro
Purpose: T-DNA encoding TRV2 with TREX2 and mobile gRNA targeting NbATML1-1pro
Depositing lab: Daniel Voytas. Depositing organization: University of Minnesota. Publication: Heritable, multinucleotide deletions in plants using viral delivery of a repair exonuclease and guide RNAs. Liu D, Myers EA, Xuan S, Prichard LE, Donahue LI, Ellison EE, Starker CG, Voytas DF. Plant Physiol. 2024 Mar 29;194(4):2229-2239. doi: 10.1093/plphys/kiae015. PubMed 38243587.
Backbone
  Vector backbone: pEE083
  Vector type: Plant Expression
Growth in bacteria
  Bacterial resistance: Kanamycin, 50 μg/mL
  Growth temperature: 37°C
  Growth strain: DH5alpha
  Copy number: High Copy
Gene/Insert
  Gene/Insert name: TREX2 and mobile gRNA targeting NbATML1-1pro
  gRNA/shRNA sequence: GATGCAATAGCATTTAATCG
  Species: M. musculus (mouse); Nicotiana benthamania
  Promoter: PEBV sub-genomic
  Cloning method: Restriction Enzyme; 5′ cloning site unknown (unknown if destroyed)
Terms and licenses: Academic/Nonprofit Terms; Industry Terms: Not Available to Industry
Depositor comments: also contains mobile sequences from tRNAIleu
How to cite: VirTREX2-HLDel-1_NbATML1-1pro was a gift from Daniel Voytas (Addgene plasmid # 231149 ; http://n2t.net/addgene:231149 ; RRID:Addgene_231149)
