[The description below was written by a language model from this plasmid's Addgene catalogue record and pLannotate feature annotations shown in this document.]
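Description:
VirTREX2-HLDel-1_NbATML1-1pro is a plant-expression binary T-DNA plasmid built on the pEE083 backbone that carries a cDNA copy of tobacco rattle virus RNA2 (TRV2) engineered for virus-delivered genome editing in Nicotiana benthamiana. The backbone has a high-copy ColE1/pUC-type origin with the pBR322 bom region for propagation in E. coli. It also has the pVS1 replicon (oriV, RepA and StaA), which is the standard means of maintaining such plasmids in Agrobacterium. Selection is by kanamycin through an aphA-3 aminoglycoside phosphotransferase gene.

Between the nopaline-type left and right border repeats, an enhanced CaMV 35S promoter with a duplicated enhancer drives transcription of the viral RNA, which includes the TRV capsid protein gene. Downstream, the record states that a PEBV sub-genomic promoter directs expression of the cargo. This consists of the mouse TREX2 coding sequence, a 3' repair exonuclease, followed by a Streptococcus pyogenes Cas9-type guide RNA scaffold whose spacer targets the NbATML1-1 promoter. The guide is fused to a tRNA element, which the depositor describes as mobile sequence from tRNA-Ileu. The viral 3' end contains a tRNA-like-structure pseudoknot. It is followed by a hammerhead ribozyme, which presumably trims the transcript to a defined terminus, and then by a NOS terminator.

No Cas9 gene is annotated, so the nuclease would have to be supplied separately, for example by the host plant. The construct would also need the TRV RNA1 component to establish infection. According to the associated publication title, the system uses viral delivery of a repair exonuclease and guide RNAs to generate heritable, multinucleotide deletions in plants.
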