Features (pLannotate 1.2.2; 21 found; start..end, strand, type, name):
    361..400     +  ncRNA          TLS-PK6: Accession: RF01101 - Pseudoknot of tRNA-like structure
    396..451     +  ncRNA          Hammerhead 3: Accession: RF00008 - Hammerhead ribozyme (type III)
    461..479     +  CDS            9xHis (fragment): 9xHis affinity tag
    514..766     +  terminator     NOS terminator: nopaline synthase terminator and poly(A) signal
    788..812     +  misc_feature   RB T-DNA repeat: right border repeat from nopaline C58 T-DNA
   1152..1553    +  CDS            Y4CG_SINFN (fragment): Protein inferred from homology: Swiss-Prot protein existence level 3. From Sinorhizobium fredii (strain NBRC 101917 / NGR234).
   2113..2742    +  CDS            pVS1 StaA: stability protein from the Pseudomonas plasmid pVS1 (Heeb et al., 2000)
   3171..4244    +  CDS            pVS1 RepA: replication protein from the Pseudomonas plasmid pVS1 (Heeb et al., 2000)
   4310..4504    +  rep_origin     pVS1 oriV: origin of replication for the Pseudomonas plasmid pVS1 (Heeb et al., 2000)
   4707..4746    +  CDS            rop (fragment): Rop protein, which maintains plasmids at low copy number; rop
   4848..4988    +  misc_feature   bom: basis of mobility region from pBR322
   5174..5762    -  rep_origin     ori: high-copy-number ColE1/pMB1/pBR322/pUC origin of replication
   5870..5939    -  ncRNA          RNA-OUT: Accession: RF00240 - RNA-OUT
   7187..7981    -  CDS            KanR: aminoglycoside phosphotransferase; aphA-3; confers resistance to kanamycin
   8406..8430    +  misc_feature   LB T-DNA repeat: left border repeat from nopaline C58 T-DNA
   8533..8553    -  misc_feature   MCS (fragment): pUC18/19 multiple cloning site
   8628..9302    +  promoter       CaMV 35S promoter (enhanced): cauliflower mosaic virus 35S promoter with a duplicated enhancer region
   9862..10473   +  CDS            CP: CAPSD_TRVPP - Experimental evidence at protein level: Swiss-Prot protein existence level 1. Capsid protein self-assembles to form rod-shaped virions about 22 nm in diameter with a central canal enclosing the viral genomic RNA. From Tobacco rattle virus (isolate PpK20) (TRV).
  10899..11606   +  CDS            Trex2: TREX2_MOUSE - Experimental evidence at protein level: Swiss-Prot protein existence level 1. Exonuclease with a preference for double-stranded DNA with mismatched 3' termini. May play a role in DNA repair. From Mus musculus (Mouse).
  11652..11719   +  misc_RNA       tracrRNA (fragment): trans-activating CRISPR RNA for the Streptococcus pyogenes CRISPR/Cas9 system
  11723..11796   +  ncRNA          tRNA: Accession: RF00005 - tRNA
>Addgene plasmid #231149 | VirTREX2-HLDel-1_NbATML1-1pro | addgene full sequence | sequence record 458170 | Addgene NGS Result
CCGGGCATGTCCCGAAGACATTAAACTACGGTTCTTTAAGTAGATCCGTGTCTGAAGTTTTAGGTTCAAT
TTAAACCTACGAGATTGACATTCTCGACTGATCTTGATTGATCGGTAAGTCTTTTGTAATTTAATTTTCT
TTTTGATTTTATTTTAAATTGTTATCTGTTTCTGTGTATAGACTGTTTGAGATCGGCGTTTGGCCGACTC
ATTGTCTTACCATAGGGGAACGGACTTTGTTTGTGTTGTTATTTTATTTGTATTTTATTAAAATTCTCAA
CGATCTGAAAAAGCCTCGCGGCTAAGAGATTGTTGGGGGGTGAGTAAGTACTTTTAAAGTGATGATGGTT
ACAAAGGCAAAAGGGGTAAAACCCCTCGCCTACGTAAGCGTTATTACGCCCGTCTGTACTTATATCAGTA
CACTGACGAGTCCCTAAAGGACGAAACGGGAGAACGCTAGCCACCACCACCACCACCACGTGTGAATTAC
AGGTGACCAGCTCGAATTTCCCCGATCGTTCAAACATTTGGCAATAAAGTTTCTTAAGATTGAATCCTGT
TGCCGGTCTTGCGATGATTATCATATAATTTCTGTTGAATTACGTTAAGCATGTAATAATTAACATGTAA
TGCATGACGTTATTTATGAGATGGGTTTTTATGATTAGAGTCCCGCAATTATACATTTAATACGCGATAG
AAAACAAAATATAGCGCGCAAACTAGGATAAATTATCGCGCGCGGTGTCATCTATGTTACTAGATCGGGA
ATTAAACTATCAGTGTTTGACAGGATATATTGGCGGGTAAACCTAAGAGAAAAGAGCGTTTATTAGAATA
ATCGGATATTTAAAAGGGCGTGAAAAGGTTTATCCGTTCGTCCATTTGTATGTGCATGCCAACCACAGGG
TTCCCCTCGGGATCAAAGTACTTTGATCCAACCCCTCCGCTGCTATAGTGCAGTCGGCTTCTGACGTTCA
GTGCAGCCGTCTTCTGAAAACGACATGTCGCACAAGTCCTAAGTTACGCGACAGGCTGCCGCCCTGCCCT
TTTCCTGGCGTTTTCTTGTCGCGTGTTTTAGTCGCATAAAGTAGAATACTTGCGACTAGAACCGGAGACA
TTACGCCATGAACAAGAGCGCCGCCGCTGGCCTGCTGGGCTATGCCCGCGTCAGCACCGACGACCAGGAC
TTGACCAACCAACGGGCCGAACTGCACGCGGCCGGCTGCACCAAGCTGTTTTCCGAGAAGATCACCGGCA
CCAGGCGCGACCGCCCGGAGCTGGCCAGGATGCTTGACCACCTACGCCCTGGCGACGTTGTGACAGTGAC
CAGGCTAGACCGCCTGGCCCGCAGCACCCGCGACCTACTGGACATTGCCGAGCGCATCCAGGAGGCCGGC
GCGGGCCTGCGTAGCCTGGCAGAGCCGTGGGCCGACACCACCACGCCGGCCGGCCGCATGGTGTTGACCG
TGTTCGCCGGCATTGCCGAGTTCGAGCGTTCCCTAATCATCGACCGCACCCGGAGCGGGCGCGAGGCCGC
CAAGGCCCGAGGCGTGAAGTTTGGCCCCCGCCCTACCCTCACCCCGGCACAGATCGCGCACGCCCGCGAG
CTGATCGACCAGGAAGGCCGCACCGTGAAAGAGGCGGCTGCACTGCTTGGCGTGCATCGCTCGACCCTGT
ACCGCGCACTTGAGCGCAGCGAGGAAGTGACGCCCACCGAGGCCAGGCGGCGCGGTGCCTTCCGTGAGGA
CGCATTGACCGAGGCCGACGCCCTGGCGGCCGCCGAGAATGAACGCCAAGAGGAACAAGCATGAAACCGC
ACCAGGACGGCCAGGACGAACCGTTTTTCATTACCGAAGAGATCGAGGCGGAGATGATCGCGGCCGGGTA
CGTGTTCGAGCCGCCCGCGCACGTCTCAACCGTGCGGCTGCATGAAATCCTGGCCGGTTTGTCTGATGCC
AAGCTGGCGGCCTGGCCGGCCAGCTTGGCCGCTGAAGAAACCGAGCGCCGCCGTCTAAAAAGGTGATGTG
TATTTGAGTAAAACAGCTTGCGTCATGCGGTCGCTGCGTATATGATGCGATGAGTAAATAAACAAATACG
CAAGGGGAACGCATGAAGGTTATCGCTGTACTTAACCAGAAAGGCGGGTCAGGCAAGACGACCATCGCAA
CCCATCTAGCCCGCGCCCTGCAACTCGCCGGGGCCGATGTTCTGTTAGTCGATTCCGATCCCCAGGGCAG
TGCCCGCGATTGGGCGGCCGTGCGGGAAGATCAACCGCTAACCGTTGTCGGCATCGACCGCCCGACGATT
GACCGCGACGTGAAGGCCATCGGCCGGCGCGACTTCGTAGTGATCGACGGAGCGCCCCAGGCGGCGGACT
TGGCTGTGTCCGCGATCAAGGCAGCCGACTTCGTGCTGATTCCGGTGCAGCCAAGCCCTTACGACATATG
GGCCACCGCCGACCTGGTGGAGCTGGTTAAGCAGCGCATTGAGGTCACGGATGGAAGGCTACAAGCGGCC
TTTGTCGTGTCGCGGGCGATCAAAGGCACGCGCATCGGCGGTGAGGTTGCCGAGGCGCTGGCCGGGTACG
AGCTGCCCATTCTTGAGTCCCGTATCACGCAGCGCGTGAGCTACCCAGGCACTGCCGCCGCCGGCACAAC
CGTTCTTGAATCAGAACCCGAGGGCGACGCTGCCCGCGAGGTCCAGGCGCTGGCCGCTGAAATTAAATCA
AAACTCATTTGAGTTAATGAGGTAAAGAGAAAATGAGCAAAAGCACAAACACGCTAAGTGCCGGCCGTCC
GAGCGCACGCAGCAGCAAGGCTGCAACGTTGGCCAGCCTGGCAGACACGCCAGCCATGAAGCGGGTCAAC
TTTCAGTTGCCGGCGGAGGATCACACCAAGCTGAAGATGTACGCGGTACGCCAAGGCAAGACCATTACCG
AGCTGCTATCTGAATACATCGCGCAGCTACCAGAGTAAATGAGCAAATGAATAAATGAGTAGATGAATTT
TAGCGGCTAAAGGAGGCGGCATGGAAAATCAAGAACAACCAGGCACCGACGCCGTGGAATGCCCCATGTG
TGGAGGAACGGGCGGTTGGCCAGGCGTAAGCGGCTGGGTTGCCTGCCGGCCCTGCAATGGCACTGGAACC
CCCAAGCCCGAGGAATCGGCGTGAGCGGTCGCAAACCATCCGGCCCGGTACAAATCGGCGCGGCGCTGGG
TGATGACCTGGTGGAGAAGTTGAAGGCCGCGCAGGCCGCCCAGCGGCAACGCATCGAGGCAGAAGCACGC
CCCGGTGAATCGTGGCAAGCGGCCGCTGATCGAATCCGCAAAGAATCCCGGCAACCGCCGGCAGCCGGTG
CGCCGTCGATTAGGAAGCCGCCCAAGGGCGACGAGCAACCAGATTTTTTCGTTCCGATGCTCTATGACGT
GGGCACCCGCGATAGTCGCAGCATCATGGACGTGGCCGTTTTCCGTCTGTCGAAGCGTGACCGACGAGCT
GGCGAGGTGATCCGCTACGAGCTTCCAGACGGGCACGTAGAGGTTTCCGCAGGGCCGGCCGGCATGGCCA
GTGTGTGGGATTACGACCTGGTACTGATGGCGGTTTCCCATCTAACCGAATCCATGAACCGATACCGGGA
AGGGAAGGGAGACAAGCCCGGCCGCGTGTTCCGTCCACACGTTGCGGACGTACTCAAGTTCTGCCGGCGA
GCCGATGGCGGAAAGCAGAAAGACGACCTGGTAGAAACCTGCATTCGGTTAAACACCACGCACGTTGCCA
TGCAGCGTACGAAGAAGGCCAAGAACGGCCGCCTGGTGACGGTATCCGAGGGTGAAGCCTTGATTAGCCG
CTACAAGATCGTAAAGAGCGAAACCGGGCGGCCGGAGTACATCGAGATCGAGCTAGCTGATTGGATGTAC
CGCGAGATCACAGAAGGCAAGAACCCGGACGTGCTGACGGTTCACCCCGATTACTTTTTGATCGATCCCG
GCATCGGCCGTTTTCTCTACCGCCTGGCACGCCGCGCCGCAGGCAAGGCAGAAGCCAGATGGTTGTTCAA
GACGATCTACGAACGCAGTGGCAGCGCCGGAGAGTTCAAGAAGTTCTGTTTCACCGTGCGCAAGCTGATC
GGGTCAAATGACCTGCCGGAGTACGATTTGAAGGAGGAGGCGGGGCAGGCTGGCCCGATCCTAGTCATGC
GCTACCGCAACCTGATCGAGGGCGAAGCATCCGCCGGTTCCTAATGTACGGAGCAGATGCTAGGGCAAAT
TGCCCTAGCAGGGGAAAAAGGTCGAAAAGGTCTCTTTCCTGTGGATAGCACGTACATTGGGAACCCAAAG
CCGTACATTGGGAACCGGAACCCGTACATTGGGAACCCAAAGCCGTACATTGGGAACCGGTCACACATGT
AAGTGACTGATATAAAAGAGAAAAAAGGCGATTTTTCCGCCTAAAACTCTTTAAAACTTATTAAAACTCT
TAAAACCCGCCTGGCCTGTGCATAACTGTCTGGCCAGCGCACAGCCGAAGAGCTGCAAAAAGCGCCTACC
CTTCGGTCGCTGCGCTCCCTACGCCCCGCCGCTTCGCGTCGGCCTATCGCGGCCGCTGGCCGCTCAAAAA
TGGCTGGCCTACGGCCAGGCAATCTACCAGGGCGCGGACAAGCCGCGCCGTCGCCACTCGACCGCCGGCG
CCCACATCAAGGCACCCTGCCTCGCGCGTTTCGGTGATGACGGTGAAAACCTCTGACACATGCAGCTCCC
GGAGACGGTCACAGCTTGTCTGTAAGCGGATGCCGGGAGCAGACAAGCCCGTCAGGGCGCGTCAGCGGGT
GTTGGCGGGTGTCGGGGCGCAGCCATGACCCAGTCACGTAGCGATAGCGGAGTGTATACTGGCTTAACTA
TGCGGCATCAGAGCAGATTGTACTGAGAGTGCACCATATGCGGTGTGAAATACCGCACAGATGCGTAAGG
AGAAAATACCGCATCAGGCGCTCTTCCGCTTCCTCGCTCACTGACTCGCTGCGCTCGGTCGTTCGGCTGC
GGCGAGCGGTATCAGCTCACTCAAAGGCGGTAATACGGTTATCCACAGAATCAGGGGATAACGCAGGAAA
GAACATGTGAGCAAAAGGCCAGCAAAAGGCCAGGAACCGTAAAAAGGCCGCGTTGCTGGCGTTTTTCCAT
AGGCTCCGCCCCCCTGACGAGCATCACAAAAATCGACGCTCAAGTCAGAGGTGGCGAAACCCGACAGGAC
TATAAAGATACCAGGCGTTTCCCCCTGGAAGCTCCCTCGTGCGCTCTCCTGTTCCGACCCTGCCGCTTAC
CGGATACCTGTCCGCCTTTCTCCCTTCGGGAAGCGTGGCGCTTTCTCATAGCTCACGCTGTAGGTATCTC
AGTTCGGTGTAGGTCGTTCGCTCCAAGCTGGGCTGTGTGCACGAACCCCCCGTTCAGCCCGACCGCTGCG
CCTTATCCGGTAACTATCGTCTTGAGTCCAACCCGGTAAGACACGACTTATCGCCACTGGCAGCAGCCAC
TGGTAACAGGATTAGCAGAGCGAGGTATGTAGGCGGTGCTACAGAGTTCTTGAAGTGGTGGCCTAACTAC
GGCTACACTAGAAGGACAGTATTTGGTATCTGCGCTCTGCTGAAGCCAGTTACCTTCGGAAAAAGAGTTG
GTAGCTCTTGATCCGGCAAACAAACCACCGCTGGTAGCGGTGGTTTTTTTGTTTGCAAGCAGCAGATTAC
GCGCAGAAAAAAAGGATCTCAAGAAGATCCTTTGATCTTTTCTACGGGGTCTGACGCTCAGTGGAACGAA
AACTCACGTTAAGGGCTGATGAATCCCCTAATGATTTTTATCAAAATCATTAAGTTAAGGTAGATACACA
TCTTGTCATATGATCAAATGGTTTCGCCAAAAATCAATAATCAGACAACAAAATGTGCGAACTCGATATT
TTACACGACTCTCTTTACCAATTCTGCCCCGAATTACACTTAAAACGACTCAACAGCTTAACGTTGGCTT
GCCACGCCTTACTTGACTGTAAAACTCTCACTCTTACCGAACTTGGCCGTAACCTGCCAACCAAAGCGAG
AACAAAACATAACATCAAACGAATCGACCGATTGTTAGGTAATCGTCACCTCCACAAAGAGCGACTCGCT
GTATACCGTTGGCATGCTAGCTTTATCTGTTCGGGCAATACGATGCCCATTGTACTTGTTGACTGGTCTG
ATATCCGTGAGCAAAAACGGCTTATGGTATTGCGAGCTTCAGTCGCACTACACGGTCGTTCTGTTACTCT
TTATGAGAAAGCGTTCCCGCTTTCAGAGCAATGTTCAAAGAAAGCTCATGACCAATTTCTAGCCGACCTT
GCGAGCATTCTACCGAGTAACACCACACCGCTCATTGTCAGTGATGCTGGCTTTAAAGTGCCATGGTATA
AATCCGTTGAGAAGCTGGGTTGGTACTGGTTAAGTCGAGTAAGAGGAAAAGTACAATATGCAGACCTAGG
AGCGGAAAACTGGAAACCTATCAGCAACTTACATGATATGTCATCTAGTCACTCAAAGACTTTAGGCTAT
AAGAGGCTGACTAAAAGCAATCCAATCTCATGCCAAATTCTATTGTATAAATCTCGCTCTAAAGGCCGAA
AAAATCAGCGCTCGACACGGACTCATTGTCACCACCCGTCACCTAAAATCTACTCAGCGTCGGCAAAGGA
GCCATGGATTCTAGCAACTAACTTACCTGTTGAAATTCGAACACCCAAACAACTTGTTAATATCTATTCG
AAGCGAATGCAGATTGAAGAAACCTTCCGAGACTTGAAAAGTCCTGCCTACGGACTAGGCCTACGCCATA
GCCGAACGAGCAGCTCAGAGCGTTTTGATATCATGCTGCTAATCGCCCTGATGCTTCAACTAACATGTTG
GCTTGCGGGCGTTCATGCTCAGAAACAAGGTTGGGACAAGCACTTCCAGGCTAACACAGTCAGAAATCGA
AACGTACTCTCAACAGTTCGCTTAGGCATGGAAGTTTTGCGGCATTCTGGCTACACAATAACAAGGGAAG
ACTCACTCGTGGCTGCAACCCTGCTTACTCAAAATCTATTCACACATGGTTACGTTTTGGGGAAATTATG
AGGGGATCTCTCAGCGTTAAGGGATTTTGGTCATGCATTCTAGGTACTAAAACAATTCATCCAGTAAAAT
ATAATATTTTATTTTCTCCCAATCAGGCTTGATCCCCAGTAAGTCAAAAAATAGCTCGACATACTGTTCT
TCCCCGATATCCTCCCTGATCGACCGGACGCAGAAGGCAATGTCATACCACTTGTCCGCCCTGCCGCTTC
TCCCAAGATCAATAAAGCCACTTACTTTGCCATCTTTCACAAAGATGTTGCTGTCTCCCAGGTCGCCGTG
GGAAAAGACAAGTTCCTCTTCGGGCTTTTCCGTCTTTAAAAAATCATACAGCTCGCGCGGATCTTTAAAT
GGAGTGTCTTCTTCCCAGTTTTCGCAATCCACATCGGCCAGATCGTTATTCAGTAAGTAATCCAATTCGG
CTAAGCGGCTGTCTAAGCTATTCGTATAGGGACAATCCGATATGTCGATGGAGTGAAAGAGCCTGATGCA
CTCCGCATACAGCTCGATAATCTTTTCAGGGCTTTGTTCATCTTCATACTCTTCCGAGCAAAGGACGCCA
TCGGCCTCACTCATGAGCAGATTGCTCCAGCCATCATGCCGTTCAAAGTGCAGGACCTTTGGAACAGGCA
GCTTTCCTTCCAGCCATAGCATCATGTCCTTTTCCCGTTCCACATCATAGGTGGTCCCTTTATACCGGCT
GTCCGTCATTTTTAAATATAGGTTTTCATTTTCTCCCACCAGCTTATATACCTTAGCAGGAGACATTCCT
TCCGTATCTTTTACGCAGCGGTATTTTTCGATCAGTTTTTTCAATTCCGGTGATATTCTCATTTTAGCCA
TTTATTATTTCCTTCCTCTTTTCTACAGTATTTAAAGATACCCCAAGAAGCTAATTATAACAAGACGAAC
TCCAATTCACTGTTCCTTGCATTCTAAAACCTTAAATACCAGAAAACAGCTTTTTCAAAGTTGTTTTCAA
AGTTGGCGTATAACATAGTATCGACGGAGCCGATTTTGAAACCGCGGTGATCACAGGCAGCAACGCTCTG
TCATCGTTACAATCAACATGCTACCCTCCGCGAGATCATCCGTGTTTCAAACCCGGCAGCTTAGTTGCCG
TTCTTCCGAATAGCATCGGTAACATGAGCAAAGTCTGCCGCCTTACAACGGCTCTCCCGCTGACGCCGTC
CCGGACTGATGGGCTGCCTGTATCGAGTGGTGATTTTGTGCCGAGCTGCCGGTCGGGGAGCTGTTGGCTG
GCTGGTGGCAGGATATATTGTGGTGTAAACAAATTGACGCTTAGACAACTTAATAACACATTGCGGACGT
TTTTAATGTACTGAATTAACGCCGAATTAATTCCTAGGCCACCATGTTGGGCCCGGCGCGCCAAGCTTGC
ATGCCTGCAGGTCAACATGGTGGAGCACGACACTCTCGTCTACTCCAAGAATATCAAAGATACAGTCTCA
GAAGACCAGAGGGCTATTGAGACTTTTCAACAAAGGGTAATATCGGGAAACCTCCTCGGATTCCATTGCC
CAGCTATCTGTCACTTCATCGAAAGGACAGTAGAAAAGGAAGATGGCTTCTACAAATGCCATCATTGCGA
TAAAGGAAAGGCTATCGTTCAAGATGCCTCTACCGACAGTGGTCCCAAAGATGGACCCCCACCCACGAGG
AACATCGTGGAAAAAGAAGACGTTCCAACCACGTCTTCAAAGCAAGTGGATTGATGTGATGGTCAACATG
GTGGAGCACGACACTCTCGTCTACTCCAAGAATATCAAAGATACAGTCTCAGAAGACCAGAGGGCTATTG
AGACTTTTCAACAAAGGGTAATATCGGGAAACCTCCTCGGATTCCATTGCCCAGCTATCTGTCACTTCAT
CGAAAGGACAGTAGAAAAGGAAGATGGCTTCTACAAATGCCATCATTGCGATAAAGGAAAGGCTATCGTT
CAAGATGCCTCTACCGACAGTGGTCCCAAAGATGGACCCCCACCCACGAGGAACATCGTGGAAAAAGAAG
ACGTTCCAACCACGTCTTCAAAGCAAGTGGATTGATGTGATATCTCCACTGACGTAAGGGATGACGCACA
ATCCCACTATCCTTCGCAAGACCCTTCCTCTATATAAGGAAGTTCATTTCATTTGGAGAGGATAAAACAT
TGCACCTATGGTGTTGCCCTGGCTGGGGTATGTCAGTGATCGCAGTAGAATGTACTAATTGACAAGTTGG
AGAATACGGTAGAACGTCCTTATCCAACACAGCCTTTATCCCTCTCCCTGACGAGGTTTTTGTCAGTGTA
ATATTTCTTTTTGAACTATCCAGCTTAGTACCGTACGGGAAAGTGACTGGTGTGCTTATCTTTGAAATGT
TACTTTGGGTTTCGGTTCTTTAGGTTAGTAAGAAAGCACTTGTCTTCTCATACAAAGGAAAACCTGAGAC
GTATCGCTTACGAAAGTAGCAATGAAAGAAAGGTGGTGGTTTTAATCGCTACCGCAAAAACGATGGGGTC
GTTTTAATTAACTTCTCCTACGCAAGCGTCTAAACGGACGTTGGGGTTTTGCTAGTTTCTTTAGAGAAAA
CTAGCTAAGTCTTTAATGTTATCATTAGAGATGGCATAAATATAATACTTGTGTCTGCTGATAAGATCAT
TTTAATTTGGACGATTAGACTTGTTGAACTACAGGTTACTGAATCACTTGCGCTAATCAACATGGGAGAT
ATGTACGATGAATCATTTGACAAGTCGGGCGGTCCTGCTGACTTGATGGACGATTCTTGGGTGGAATCAG
TTTCGTGGAAAGATCTGTTGAAGAAGTTACACAGCATAAAATTTGCACTACAGTCTGGTAGAGATGAGAT
CACTGGGTTACTAGCGGCACTGAATAGACAGTGTCCTTATTCACCATATGAGCAGTTTCCAGATAAGAAG
GTGTATTTCCTTTTAGACTCACGGGCTAACAGTGCTCTTGGTGTGATTCAGAACGCTTCAGCGTTCAAGA
GACGAGCTGATGAGAAGAATGCAGTGGCGGGTGTTACAAATATTCCTGCGAATCCAAACACAACGGTTAC
GACGAACCAAGGGAGTACTACTACTACCAAGGCGAACACTGGCTCGACTTTGGAAGAAGACTTGTACACT
TATTACAAATTCGATGATGCCTCTACAGCTTTCCACAAATCTCTAACTTCGTTAGAGAACATGGAGTTGA
AGAGTTATTACCGAAGGAACTTTGAGAAAGTATTCGGGATTAAGTTTGGTGGAGCAGCTGCTAGTTCATC
TGCACCGCCTCCAGCGAGTGGAGGTCCGATACGTCCTAATCCCTAGGGATTTAAGGACGTGAACTCTGTT
GAGATCTCTGTGAAATTCAGAGGGTGGGTGATACCATATTCACTGATGCCATTAGCGACATCTAAATAGG
GCTAATTGTGACTAATTTGAGGGAATTTCCTTTACCATTGACGTCAGTGTCGTTGGTAGCATTTGAGTTT
CGGAGCATCTTGTTCTGGGGTTTCACACTATCTTTAGAGAAAGTGTTAAGTTAATTAAGTTATCTTAATT
AAGAGCATAATTATACTGATTTGTCTCTCGTTGATAGAGTCTATCATTCTGTTACTAAAAATTTGACAAC
TCGGTTTGCTGACCTACTGGTTACTGTATCACTTACCCGAGTTAACGAGTCTAGAAACATGAAAAGAACT
GCTGATGGATCAGAATTTGAAAGCCCGAAAAAAAAAAGAAAGGTTTCAATGTCTGAGCCACCTCGGGCTG
AGACCTTTGTATTCCTGGACCTAGAAGCCACTGGGCTCCCAAACATGGACCCTGAGATTGCAGAGATATC
CCTTTTTGCTGTTCACCGCTCTTCCCTGGAGAACCCAGAACGGGATGATTCTGGTTCCTTGGTGCTGCCC
CGTGTTCTGGACAAGCTCACACTGTGCATGTGCCCGGAGCGCCCCTTTACTGCCAAGGCCAGTGAGATTA
CTGGTTTGAGCAGCGAAAGCCTGATGCACTGCGGGAAGGCTGGTTTCAATGGCGCTGTGGTAAGGACACT
GCAGGGCTTCCTAAGCCGCCAGGAGGGCCCCATCTGCCTTGTGGCCCACAATGGCTTCGATTATGACTTC
CCACTGCTGTGCACGGAGCTACAACGTCTGGGTGCCCATCTGCCCCAAGACACTGTCTGCCTGGACACAC
TGCCTGCATTGCGGGGCCTGGACCGTGCTCACAGCCACGGCACCAGGGCTCAAGGCCGCAAAAGCTACAG
CCTGGCCAGTCTCTTCCACCGCTACTTCCAGGCTGAACCCAGTGCTGCCCATTCAGCAGAAGGTGATGTG
CACACCCTGCTTCTGATCTTCCTGCATCGTGCTCCTGAGCTGCTCGCCTGGGCAGATGAGCAGGCCCGCA
GCTGGGCTCATATTGAGCCCATGTACGTGCCACCTGATGGTCCAAGCCTCGAAGCCTAATCCCGATGCAA
TAGCATTTAATCGGTTTAAGAGCTATGCTGGAAACAGCATAGCAAGTTTAAATAAGGCTAGTCCGTTATC
AACTTGAAAAAGTGGCACCGAGTCGGTGCTCCCGCTCCCGTAGCTCAGTTGGTTAGAGCGTTGGTCTTAT
GAGCCGAAGGTCGCGGGTTCGAGCCCCGCCGGAAGCAAGTG
